>Addgene plasmid #38327 | pKM263-ScPPX | depositor full sequence | sequence record 48398 | pKM263-ScPPX sequence 6310 bps
TTCTTGAAGACGAAAGGGCCTCGTGATACGCCTATTTTTATAGGTTAATGTCATGATAATAATGGTTTCT
TAGACGTCAGGTGGCACTTTTCGGGGAAATGTGCGCGGAACCCCTATTTGTTTATTTTTCTAAATACATT
CAAATATGTATCCGCTCATGAGACAATAACCCTGATAAATGCTTCAATAATATTGAAAAAGGAAGAGTAT
GAGTATTCAACATTTCCGTGTCGCCCTTATTCCCTTTTTTGCGGCATTTTGCCTTCCTGTTTTTGCTCAC
CCAGAAACGCTGGTGAAAGTAAAAGATGCTGAAGATCAGTTGGGTGCACGAGTGGGTTACATCGAACTGG
ATCTCAACAGCGGTAAGATCCTTGAGAGTTTTCGCCCCGAAGAACGTTTTCCAATGATGAGCACTTTTAA
AGTTCTGCTATGTGGCGCGGTATTATCCCGTGTTGACGCCGGGCAAGAGCAACTCGGTCGCCGCATACAC
TATTCTCAGAATGACTTGGTTGAGTACTCACCAGTCACAGAAAAGCATCTTACGGATGGCATGACAGTAA
GAGAATTATGCAGTGCTGCCATAACCATGAGTGATAACACTGCGGCCAACTTACTTCTGACAACGATCGG
AGGACCGAAGGAGCTAACCGCTTTTTTGCACAACATGGGGGATCATGTAACTCGCCTTGATCGTTGGGAA
CCGGAGCTGAATGAAGCCATACCAAACGACGAGCGTGACACCACGATGCCTGCAGCAATGGCAACAACGT
TGCGCAAACTATTAACTGGCGAACTACTTACTCTAGCTTCCCGGCAACAATTAATAGACTGGATGGAGGC
GGATAAAGTTGCAGGACCACTTCTGCGCTCGGCCCTTCCGGCTGGCTGGTTTATTGCTGATAAATCTGGA
GCCGGTGAGCGTGGGTCTCGCGGTATCATTGCAGCACTGGGGCCAGATGGTAAGCCCTCCCGTATCGTAG
TTATCTACACGACGGGGAGTCAGGCAACTATGGATGAACGAAATAGACAGATCGCTGAGATAGGTGCCTC
ACTGATTAAGCATTGGTAACTGTCAGACCAAGTTTACTCATATATACTTTAGATTGATTTAAAACTTCAT
TTTTAATTTAAAAGGATCTAGGTGAAGATCCTTTTTGATAATCTCATGACCAAAATCCCTTAACGTGAGT
TTTCGTTCCACTGAGCGTCAGACCCCGTAGAAAAGATCAAAGGATCTTCTTGAGATCCTTTTTTTCTGCG
CGTAATCTGCTGCTTGCAAACAAAAAAACCACCGCTACCAGCGGTGGTTTGTTTGCCGGATCAAGAGCTA
CCAACTCTTTTTCCGAAGGTAACTGGCTTCAGCAGAGCGCAGATACCAAATACTGTCCTTCTAGTGTAGC
CGTAGTTAGGCCACCACTTCAAGAACTCTGTAGCACCGCCTACATACCTCGCTCTGCTAATCCTGTTACC
AGTGGCTGCTGCCAGTGGCGATAAGTCGTGTCTTACCGGGTTGGACTCAAGACGATAGTTACCGGATAAG
GCGCAGCGGTCGGGCTGAACGGGGGGTTCGTGCACACAGCCCAGCTTGGAGCGAACGACCTACACCGAAC
TGAGATACCTACAGCGTGAGCTATGAGAAAGCGCCACGCTTCCCGAAGGGAGAAAGGCGGACAGGTATCC
GGTAAGCGGCAGGGTCGGAACAGGAGAGCGCACGAGGGAGCTTCCAGGGGGAAACGCCTGGTATCTTTAT
AGTCCTGTCGGGTTTCGCCACCTCTGACTTGAGCGTCGATTTTTGTGATGCTCGTCAGGGGGGCGGAGCC
TATGGAAAAACGCCAGCAACGCGGCCTTTTTACGGTTCCTGGCCTTTTGCTGGCCTTTTGCTCACATGTT
CTTTCCTGCGTTATCCCCTGATTCTGTGGATAACCGTATTACCGCCTTTGAGTGAGCTGATACCGCTCGC
CGCAGCCGAACGACCGAGCGCAGCGAGTCAGTGAGCGAGGAAGCGGAAGAGCGCCTGATGCGGTATTTTC
TCCTTACGCATCTGTGCGGTATTTCACACCGCATATATGGTGCACTCTCAGTACAATCTGCTCTGATGCC
GCATAGTTAAGCCAGTATACACTCCGCTATCGCTACGTGACTGGGTCATGGCTGCGCCCCGACACCCGCC
AACACCCGCTGACGCGCCCTGACGGGCTTGTCTGCTCCCGGCATCCGCTTACAGACAAGCTGTGACCGTC
TCCGGGAGCTGCATGTGTCAGAGGTTTTCACCGTCATCACCGAAACGCGCGAGGCAGCTGCGGTAAAGCT
CATCAGCGTGGTCGTGAAGCGATTCACAGATGTCTGCCTGTTCATCCGCGTCCAGCTCGTTGAGTTTCTC
CAGAAGCGTTAATGTCTGGCTTCTGATAAAGCGGGCCATGTTAAGGGCGGTTTTTTCCTGTTTGGTCACT
GATGCCTCCGTGTAAGGGGGATTTCTGTTCATGGGGGTAATGATACCGATGAAACGAGAGAGGATGCTCA
CGATACGGGTTACTGATGATGAACATGCCCGGTTACTGGAACGTTGTGAGGGTAAACAACTGGCGGTATG
GATGCGGCGGGACCAGAGAAAAATCACTCAGGGTCAATGCCAGCGCTTCGTTAATACAGATGTAGGTGTT
CCACAGGGTAGCCAGCAGCATCCTGCGATGCAGATCCGGAACATAATGGTGCAGGGCGCTGACTTCCGCG
TTTCCAGACTTTACGAAACACGGAAACCGAAGACCATTCATGTTGTTGCTCAGGTCGCAGACGTTTTGCA
GCAGCAGTCGCTTCACGTTCGCTCGCGTATCGGTGATTCATTCTGCTAACCAGTAAGGCAACCCCGCCAG
CCTAGCCGGGTCCTCAACGACAGGAGCACGATCATGCGCACCCGTGGCCAGGACCCAACGCTGCCCGAGA
TGCGCCGCGTGCGGCTGCTGGAGATGGCGGACGCGATGGATATGTTCTGCCAAGGGTTGGTTTGCGCATT
CACAGTTCTCCGCAAGAATTGATTGGCTCCAATTCTTGGAGTGGTGAATCCGTTAGCGAGGTGCCGCCGG
CTTCCATTCAGGTCGAGGTGGCCCGGCTCCATGCACCGCGACGCAACGCGGGGAGGCAGACAAGGTATAG
GGCGGCGCCTACAATCCATGCCAACCCGTTCCATGTGCTCGCCGAGGCGGCATAAATCGCCGTGACGATC
AGCGGTCCAGTGATCGAAGTTAGGCTGGTAAGAGCCGCGAGCGATCCTTGAAGCTGTCCCTGATGGTCGT
CATCTACCTGCCTGGACAGCATGGCCTGCAACGCGGGCATCCCGATGCCGCCGGAAGCGAGAAGAATCAT
AATGGGGAAGGCCATCCAGCCTCGCGTCGCGAACGCCAGCAAGACGTAGCCCAGCGCGTCGGCCGCCATG
CCGGCGATAATGGCCTGCTTCTCGCCGAAACGTTTGGTGGCGGGACCAGTGACGAAGGCTTGAGCGAGGG
CGTGCAAGATTCCGAATACCGCAAGCGACAGGCCGATCATCGTCGCGCTCCAGCGAAAGCGGTCCTCGCC
GAAAATGACCCAGAGCGCTGCCGGCACCTGTCCTACGAGTTGCATGATAAAGAAGACAGTCATAAGTGCG
GCGACGATAGTCATGCCCCGCGCCCACCGGAAGGAGCTGACTGGGTTGAAGGCTCTCAAGGGCATCGGTC
GACGCTCTCCCTTATGCGACTCCTGCATTAGGAAGCAGCCCAGTAGTAGGTTGAGGCCGTTGAGCACCGC
CGCCGCAAGGAATGGTGCATGCAAGGAGATGGCGCCCAACAGTCCCCCGGCCACGGGGCCTGCCACCATA
CCCACGCCGAAACAAGCGCTCATGAGCCCGAAGTGGCGAGCCCGATCTTCCCCATCGGTGATGTCGGCGA
TATAGGCGCCAGCAACCGCACCTGTGGCGCCGGTGATGCCGGCCACGATGCGTCCGGCGTAGAGGATCGA
GATCTCGATCCCGCGAAATTAATACGACTCACTATAGGGAGACCACAACGGTTTCCCTCTAGAAATAATT
TTGTTTAACTTTAAGAAGGAGATATACATATGCACCATCACCATCACCATTCGAGCTTCATGTCCCCTAT
ACTAGGTTATTGGAAAATTAAGGGCCTTGTGCAACCCACTCGACTTCTTTTGGAATATCTTGAAGAAAAA
TATGAAGAGCATTTGTATGAGCGCGATGAAGGTGATAAATGGCGAAACAAAAAGTTTGAATTGGGTTTGG
AGTTTCCCAATCTTCCTTATTATATTGATGGTGATGTTAAATTAACACAGTCTATGGCCATCATACGTTA
TATAGCTGACAAGCACAACATGTTGGGTGGTTGTCCAAAAGAGCGTGCAGAGATTTCAATGCTTGAAGGA
GCGGTTTTGGATATTAGATACGGTGTTTCGAGAATTGCATATAGTAAAGACTTTGAAACTCTCAAAGTTG
ATTTTCTTAGCAAGCTACCTGAAATGCTGAAAATGTTCGAAGATCGTTTATGTCATAAAACATATTTAAA
TGGTGATCATGTAACCCATCCTGACTTCATGTTGTATGACGCTCTTGATGTTGTTTTATACATGGACCCA
ATGTGCCTGGATGCGTTCCCAAAATTAGTTTGTTTTAAAAAACGTATTGAAGCTATCCCACAAATTGATA
AGTACTTGAAATCCAGCAAGTATATAGCATGGCCTTTGCAGGGCTGGCAAGCCACGTTTGGTGGTGGCGA
CCATCTCGAGAATCTTTATTTTCAGGGCGCCATGGCGCCTTTGAGAAAGACGGTTCCTGAATTTTTGGCA
CACTTAAAATCACTGCCAATTTCAAAAATTGCAAGCAACGATGTGTTAACAATATGTGTTGGTAACGAGT
CAGCAGATATGGACTCAATTGCTAGTGCAATCACTTATTCGTACTGCCAATACATATATAATGAAGGTAC
TTACTCGGAGGAGAAAAAGAAAGGAAGCTTTATTGTCCCAATTATCGACATTCCTAGAGAAGACCTCAGT
TTAAGAAGAGACGTAATGTATGTCCTAGAAAAACTGAAAATTAAGGAGGAGGAATTATTCTTCATTGAAG
ATTTAAAGAGCTTGAAGCAAAATGTCTCCCAGGGTACTGAATTAAACTCTTACTTGGTAGATAATAACGA
TACACCAAAGAATTTGAAAAATTATATAGATAACGTCGTTGGCATTATAGACCACCATTTTGACTTGCAA
AAACATTTGGATGCTGAACCTCGGATTGTAAAAGTGTCCGGCAGTTGCTCATCGCTGGTTTTTAACTACT
GGTATGAAAAATTGCAAGGTGACCGTGAAGTGGTGATGAACATTGCACCACTTTTGATGGGGGCCATCTT
AATAGACACTTCAAATATGAGGCGCAAAGTCGAGGAAAGTGATAAATTAGCTATCGAGAGATGCCAAGCT
GTTCTTAGTGGTGCGGTTAATGAAGTGTCTGCGCAAGGTTTAGAGGACAGCAGTGAGTTTTATAAAGAGA
TAAAATCAAGAAAGAACGATATTAAAGGATTTTCGGTAAGCGATATTCTAAAGAAGGACTACAAACAATT
CAATTTCCAAGGAAAGGGACACAAAGGGTTAGAGATTGGTCTTTCATCAATAGTAAAAAGAATGTCTTGG
CTATTCAATGAACACGGTGGTGAAGCAGATTTCGTCAACCAATGCAGAAGATTTCAGGCGGAGAGGGGGC
TCGATGTATTGGTTCTGTTGACTTCATGGAGGAAAGCTGGTGATTCACACAGAGAATTGGTCATATTGGG
AGACTCTAACGTGGTACGTGAACTCATTGAAAGGGTTAGCGACAAGCTCCAACTTCAATTATTTGGGGGC
AATCTTGATGGAGGTGTGGCGATGTTTAAGCAACTGAACGTCGAGGCCACCAGAAAGCAAGTCGTCCCCT
ATTTAGAGGAAGCGTACTCAAACCTGGAAGAGTGAAGGGATCCGGCTGCTAACAAAGCCCGAAAGGAAGC
TGATTGGCTGCTGCCACCGCTGAGCAATAACTAGCATAACCCCTTGGGGCCTCTAAACGGGTCTTGAGGG
GTTTTTTGCTGAAAGGAGGAACTATATCCGGATATCCCGCAAGAGGCCCGGCAGTACCGGCATAACCAAG
CCTATGCCTACAGCATCCAGGGTGACGGTGCCGAGGATGACGATGAGCGCATTGTTAGATTTCATACACG
GTGCCTGACTGCGTTAGCAATTTAACTGTGATAAACTACCGCATTAAAGCTTATCGATGATAAGCTGTCA
AACATGAGAA
Features (pLannotate 1.2.2; 17 found; start..end, strand, type, name):
    104..208     +  promoter       AmpR promoter: bla
    209..1069    +  CDS            AmpR: β-lactamase; bla; confers resistance to ampicillin, carbenicillin, and related antibiotics
   1240..1828    +  rep_origin     ori: high-copy-number ColE1/pMB1/pBR322/pUC origin of replication
   2014..2156    -  misc_feature   bom: basis of mobility region from pBR322
   2258..2449    -  CDS            rop: Rop protein, which maintains plasmids at low copy number; rop
   2466..2846    +  CDS            YPB1_ECOLX: Protein predicted: Swiss-Prot protein existence level 4. From Escherichia coli.
   3088..3988    -  CDS            TcR (fragment): tetracycline efflux protein; tet; confers resistance to tetracycline
   4010..4028    +  promoter       T7 promoter: promoter for bacteriophage T7 RNA polymerase
   4060..4082    +  RBS            RBS: efficient ribosome binding site from bacteriophage T7 gene 10 (Olins and Rangwala, 1989)
   4093..4110    +  CDS            6xHis: 6xHis affinity tag
   4120..4765    +  CDS            GST (fragment): glutathione S-transferase from Schistosoma japonicum
   4767..4787    +  CDS            capTEV™ (fragment): composite tag for in vivo biotinylation, TEV protease cleavage, and 6xHis tagging
   4792..5982    +  CDS            PPX1: PPX1_YEAST - Experimental evidence at protein level: Swiss-Prot protein existence level 1. Degradation of inorganic polyphosphates. From Saccharomyces cerevisiae (strain ATCC 204508 / S288c) (Baker's yeast).
   5995..6043    +  CDS            SET1 (fragment): solubility-enhancement tag derived from T7 phage gene 10B
   6051..6098    +  terminator     T7 terminator: transcription terminator for bacteriophage T7 RNA polymerase
   6121..6225    -  CDS            TcR (fragment): tetracycline efflux protein; tet; confers resistance to tetracycline
   6273..6301    -  promoter       tet promoter: E. coli promoter for tetracycline efflux protein gene
