[The description below was written by a language model from this plasmid's Addgene catalogue record and pLannotate feature annotations shown in this document.]
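Description:
pKM263-ScPPX is a 6,310 bp bacterial expression plasmid that carries the Saccharomyces cerevisiae PPX1 gene (YHR201C), encoding the yeast exopolyphosphatase, in the pKM263 backbone. The backbone has a pBR322/pET-like layout. It contains a ColE1/pMB1-type origin together with the bom mobilisation region and the rop gene, which normally holds copy number down (the catalogue lists copy number as unknown). A bla cassette with its own promoter provides ampicillin selection in E. coli. The feature table also shows two fragments of the tetracycline resistance gene and the tet promoter flanking the expression cassette. These appear to be remnants of a tet gene interrupted by the cassette rather than a working marker, and only ampicillin resistance is recorded.

The expression cassette is driven by a T7 promoter followed by the phage T7 gene 10 ribosome binding site, so transcription depends on a host that supplies T7 RNA polymerase. The open reading frame begins with a 6xHis tag, continues through Schistosoma japonicum glutathione S-transferase and a short TEV protease recognition site (annotated as a capTEV fragment), and then runs into the PPX1 coding sequence. This arrangement allows purification on nickel or glutathione resins and subsequent removal of the N-terminal tags with TEV protease. A short match to a T7 gene 10-derived sequence lies downstream of PPX1, just before the T7 terminator, and is probably residual vector sequence.

PPX1 degrades inorganic polyphosphate, and the associated publication describes a method for quantifying polyphosphate in budding yeast. The plasmid is therefore presumably a source of recombinant enzyme for such assays.
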