Addgene plasmid #38327: pKM263-ScPPX
Depositing lab: Florian Freimoser. Depositing organization: ETH Zurich (Swiss Federal Institute of Technology). Publication: Novel method for the quantification of inorganic polyphosphate (iPoP) in Saccharomyces cerevisiae shows dependence of iPoP content on the growth phase. Werner TP, Amrhein N, Freimoser FM. Arch Microbiol. 2005 Nov;184(2):129-36. Epub 2005 Oct 21. 10.1007/s00203-005-0031-2 PubMed 16184370.
Backbone
  Vector backbone: pKM263
  Backbone manufacturer: K. Melcher
  Vector type: Bacterial Expression
Growth in bacteria
  Bacterial resistance: Ampicillin, 100 μg/mL
  Growth temperature: 37°C
  Growth strain: DH5alpha
  Copy number: Unknown
Gene/Insert
  Gene/Insert name: PPX1
  Species: S. cerevisiae (budding yeast)
  Entrez Gene: PPX1 (a.k.a. YHR201C)
  Promoter: T7
  Tag / fusion protein: His (N terminal on backbone); GST (N terminal on backbone); TEV (N terminal on backbone)
  Cloning method: Unknown
  Sequencing primers: 5′ T7; 3′ T7 Terminator
Terms and licenses: Academic/Nonprofit Terms; Industry Terms: Not Available to Industry
How to cite: pKM263-ScPPX was a gift from Florian Freimoser (Addgene plasmid # 38327 ; http://n2t.net/addgene:38327 ; RRID:Addgene_38327)
