>Addgene plasmid #38327 | pKM263-ScPPX | addgene partial sequence | sequence record 50757 | T7 5'-TAATACGACTCACTATAGGG-3'
TTTTGTTTAACTTTAAGAAGGAGATATACATATGCACCATCACCATCACCATGCTAGCTTCATGTCCCCT
ATACTAGGTTATTGGAAAATTAAGGGCCTTGTGCAACCCACTCGACTTCTTTTGGAATATCTTGAAGAAA
AATATGAAGAGCATTTGTATGAGCGCGATGAAGGTGATAAATGGCGAAACAAAAAGTTTGAATTGGGTTT
GGAGTTTCCCAATCTTCCTTATTATATTGATGGTGATGTTAAATTAACACAGTCTATGGCCATCATACGT
TATATAGCTGACAAGCACAACATGTTGGGTGGTTGTCCAAAAGAGCGTGCAGAGATTTCAATGCTTGAAG
GAGCGGTTTTGGATATTAGATACGGTGTTTCGAGAATTGCATATAGTAAAGACTTTGAAACTCTCAAAGT
TGATTTTCTTAGCAAGCTACCTGAAATGCTGAAAATGTTCGAAGATCGTTTATGTCATAAAACATATTTA
AATGGTGATCATGTAACCCATCCTGACTTCATGTTGTATGACGCTCTTGATGTTGTTTTATACATGGACC
CAATGTGCCTGGATGCGTTCCCAAAATTAGTTTGTTTTAAAAAACGTATTGAAGCTATCCCACAAATTGA
TAAGTACTTGAAATCCAGCAAGTATATAGCATGGCCTTTGCAGGGCTGGCAAGCCACGTTTGGTGGTGGC
GACCATCTCGAGAATCTTTATTTTCAGGGCGCCATGGCGCCTTTGAGAAAGACGGTTCCTGAATTTTTGG
CACACTTAAAATCACTGCCAATTTCAAAAATTGCAAGCAACGATGTGTTAACAATATGTGTTGG
