>Addgene plasmid #38327 | pKM263-ScPPX | addgene partial sequence | sequence record 50758 | T7term 5'-GCTAGTTATTGCTCAGCGG-3'
TTCGGGCTTTGTTAGCAGCCGGATCCCTTCACTCTTCCAGGTTTGAGTACGCTTCCTCTAAATAGGGGAC
GACTTGCTTTCTGGTGGCCTCGACGTTCAGTTGCTTAAACATCGCCACACCTCCATCAAGATTGCCCCCA
AATAATTGAAGTTGGAGCTTGTCGCTAACCCTTTCAATGAGTTCACGTACCACGTTAGAGTCTCCCAATA
TGACCAATTCTCTGTGTGAATCACCAGCTTTCCTCCATGAAGTCAACAGAACCAATACATCGAGCCCCCT
CTCCGCCTGAAATCTTCTGCATTGGTTGACGAAATCTGCTTCACCACCGTGTTCATTGAATAGCCAAGAC
ATTCTTTTTACTATTGATGAAAGACCAATCTCTAACCCTTTGTGTCCCTTTCCTTGGAAATTGAATTGTT
TGTAGTCCTTCTTTAGAATATCGCTTACCGAAAATCCTTTAATATCGTTCTTTCTTGATTTTATCTCTTT
ATAAAACTCACTGCTGTCCTCTAAACCTTGCGCAGACACTTCATTAACCGCACCACTAAGAACAGCTTGG
CATCTCTCGATAGCTAATTTATCACTTTCCTCGACTTTGCGCCTCATATTTGAAGTGTCTATTAAGATGG
CCCCCATCAAAAGTGGTGCAATGTTCATCACCACTTCACGGTCACCTTGCAATTTTTCATACCAGTAGTT
AAAAACCAGCGATGAGCAACTGCCGGACACTTTTACAATCCGAGGTTCAGCATCCAAATGTTTTTGCAAG
TCAAAATGGTGGTCTATAATGCCAACGACGTTATCTATATAATTTTTCAAATTCTTTGGTGTATCGTTAT
TATCTACCAAGTAAGAGTTTAATTCAGTACCCTGGGAGACATTTTGCTTCAAGCTCTTTAAATCTTCAAT
GAAGAATAATTCCTCCTCCT
